Addgene plasmid #168112: pCS2-zfIl34
Purpose: Express zebrafish Il34, mRNA synthesis
Depositing lab: Petr Bartunek. Depositing organization: Institute of Molecular Genetics of the Czech Academy of Sciences. Publication: M-CSFR/CSF1R signaling regulates myeloid fates in zebrafish via distinct action of its receptors and ligands. Hason M, Mikulasova T, Machonova O, Pombinho AR, van Ham TJ, Irion U, Nusslein-Volhard C, Bartunek P, Svoboda O. Blood Adv. 2022 Jan 3. pii: 483305. doi: 10.1182/bloodadvances.2021005459. PubMed 34979548.
Backbone
  Vector backbone: pCS2+
  Backbone size w/o insert (bp): 4095
  Total vector size (bp): 4752
  Vector type: Mammalian Expression ; Vertebrate expression (zebrafish, chicken, xenopus)
Growth in bacteria
  Bacterial resistance: Ampicillin, 100 μg/mL
  Growth temperature: 37°C
  Growth strain: DH5alpha
  Copy number: High Copy
Gene/Insert
  Gene/Insert name: Il34 (alt name: IL-34, interleukin 34)
  Species: D. rerio (zebrafish)
  Insert size (bp): 657
  GenBank ID: NM_001128701
  Entrez Gene: il34 (a.k.a. IL-34, si:ch211-239j19.3)
  Cloning method: Restriction Enzyme; 5′ cloning site BamHI (not destroyed); 3′ cloning site BamHI (not destroyed)
  Sequencing primers: 5′ ATTTAGGTGACACTATAG
Terms and licenses: Academic/Nonprofit Terms; Industry Terms: Not Available to Industry
How to cite: pCS2-zfIl34 was a gift from Petr Bartunek (Addgene plasmid # 168112 ; http://n2t.net/addgene:168112 ; RRID:Addgene_168112)
