[The description below was written by a language model from this plasmid's Addgene catalogue record and pLannotate feature annotations shown in this document.]
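Description:
pCS2-zfIl34 is a 4,752 bp vertebrate expression plasmid built on the pCS2+ backbone and carrying the zebrafish (Danio rerio) il34 coding sequence, which encodes the cytokine interleukin 34. The 657 bp insert was cloned by restriction enzyme into a BamHI site, which is retained at both ends. The automated annotation does not label the insert as a feature, but the unannotated interval between the SP6 promoter and the SV40 polyadenylation signal matches its expected position. The plasmid is propagated in E. coli at high copy from a ColE1/pUC-type origin and is selected with ampicillin through the β-lactamase gene. An f1 phage origin is also present, along with residual lac promoter/operator, lacI and lacZα fragments inherited from the parental cloning vector.

The expression cassette has the dual-purpose layout of pCS2+. A simian cytomegalovirus IE94 enhancer/promoter sits directly upstream of an SP6 phage promoter. Both face the insert, which is followed by the SV40 poly(A) signal. The CMV IE94 promoter drives transcription when the DNA is introduced into vertebrate cells or embryos; the record lists mammalian, zebrafish, chicken and Xenopus systems. The SP6 promoter allows sense il34 mRNA to be synthesised in vitro, with the SV40 signal included in the transcript. T7 and T3 promoters lie downstream of the insert in the opposite orientation, so the T7 promoter could in principle give antisense transcripts.

The stated purpose is expression of zebrafish Il34 and mRNA synthesis. The associated publication studies how M-CSFR/CSF1R receptors and their ligands regulate myeloid fates in zebrafish. No epitope tag or reporter is recorded.
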