Features (pLannotate 1.2.2; 14 found; start..end, strand, type, name):
     35..53      +  promoter       SP6 promoter: promoter for bacteriophage SP6 RNA polymerase
    781..799     -  promoter       T7 promoter: promoter for bacteriophage T7 RNA polymerase
    804..938     -  polyA_signal   SV40 poly(A) signal: SV40 polyadenylation signal
   1051..1069    -  promoter       T3 promoter: promoter for bacteriophage T3 RNA polymerase
   1114..1130    -  protein_bind   lac operator: The lac repressor binds to the lac operator to inhibit transcription in E. coli. This inhibition can be relieved by adding lactose or isopropyl-β-D-thiogalactopyranoside (IPTG). lac repressor encoded by lacI
   1138..1168    -  promoter       lac promoter: promoter for the E. coli lac operon
   1183..1204    -  protein_bind   CAP binding site: CAP binding activates transcription in the presence of cAMP. E. coli catabolite activator protein
   1217..1309    -  CDS            lacI (fragment): lac repressor; lacI; The lac repressor binds to the lac operator to inhibit transcription in E. coli. This inhibition can be relieved by adding lactose or isopropyl-β-D-thiogalactopyranoside (IPTG).
   1492..2080    -  rep_origin     ori: high-copy-number ColE1/pMB1/pBR322/pUC origin of replication
   2251..3111    -  CDS            AmpR: β-lactamase; bla; confers resistance to ampicillin, carbenicillin, and related antibiotics
   3112..3216    -  promoter       AmpR promoter: bla
   3269..3697    -  rep_origin     f1 ori (sequence partly withheld): f1 bacteriophage origin of replication; arrow indicates direction of (+) strand synthesis
   3702..3768    -  CDS            lacZα (fragment): LacZα fragment of β-galactosidase; lacZ fragment
   3775..4752    +  promoter       CMV IE94 promoter: enhancer/promoter region of simian cytomegalovirus major immediate early transcription unit IE94
>Addgene plasmid #168112 | pCS2-zfIl34 | addgene full sequence | sequence record 331153 | Addgene NGS Result
CGCCATTCTGCCTGGGGACGTCGGAGCAAGCTTGATTTAGGTGACACTATAGAATACAAGCTACTTGTTC
TTTTTGCAGGATCCACCATGGTCCAGTCCGAATGCTGGCTTCTCAGGGGGCTGCTGGGTTTTATTTGTCT
ATTACCAGTGTGCAGTAGTGCAGCTCCAGATCTCTGTGGACCTCTGAAAACAGTCCAAGACAGTCTAAAT
GCAACCTTAAGGAGACGTTATATGAAAATGCACTTTCCCATTAATTACACTGTCCAAGTGCGTTATGAGG
AGGTGTTCAGACTGCGAAACATCAGCAGACTGGTGAATACGAGTAATGAAGAAGAGCCAGTGCTGCCGAG
AGATCTCCAGGATTTGTGGCTTTACGTGAGTCAACAGGGCATTAAGAAGGTCTTACGGGTACTGCCAGAG
AGGCATCCAACGCGGCGTAAATACCTCTCTGATCTGGAGAATCTCTTCAAAAAATTTGAGACGGTTTTTA
AAGAAGGGAATCACGAAGACCAAGAGAATGTCAGAGAACGTCCAGAGAGCTTACAAACCATCTGGGATCA
CTTGACTGAACAAGATTATAAAGGATGGAAGTCAGTCACACCCAAATCAATCCTTGATAACTGTTATCGG
ACCATGCTTTGCCTGTTTAAAGAGTGCTTCACAAAAGAGGATGACAATTATGATTATTGTGAAGTCTATA
ACAGGAGGAAAGAAAGGAAAACAACATAGCAGCAGGGATCCCATCGATTCGAATTCAAGGCCTCTCGAGC
CTCTAGAAGCCCTATAGTGAGTCGTATTACGTAGATCCAGACATGATAAGATACATTGATGAGTTTGGAC
AAACCACAACTAGAATGCAGTGAAAAAAATGCTTTATTTGTGAAATTTGTGATGCTATTGCTTTATTTGT
AACCATTATAAGCTGCAATAAACAAGTTAACAACAACAATTGCATTCATTTTATGTTTCAGGTTCAGGGG
GAGGTGTGGGAGGTTTTTTAATTCGCGGCCGCGGCGCCAATGCATTGGGCCCGGTACCCAGCTTTTGTTC
CCTTTAGTGAGGGTTAATTGCGCGCTTGGCGTAATCATGGTCATAGCTGTTTCCTGTGTGAAATTGTTAT
CCGCTCACAATTCCACACAACATACGAGCCGGGAGCATAAAGTGTAAAGCCTGGGGTGCCTAATGAGTGA
GCTAACTCACATTAATTGCGTTGCGCTCACTGCCCGCTTTCCAGTCGGGAAACCTGTCGTGCCAGCTGCA
TTAATGAATCGGCCAACGCGCGGGGAGAGGCGGTTTGCGTATTGGGCGCTCTTCCGCTTCCTCGCTCACT
GACTCGCTGCGCTCGGTCGTTCGGCTGCGGCGAGCGGTATCAGCTCACTCAAAGGCGGTAATACGGTTAT
CCACAGAATCAGGGGATAACGCAGGAAAGAACATGTGAGCAAAAGGCCAGCAAAAGGCCAGGAACCGTAA
AAAGGCCGCGTTGCTGGCGTTTTTCCATAGGCTCCGCCCCCCTGACGAGCATCACAAAAATCGACGCTCA
AGTCAGAGGTGGCGAAACCCGACAGGACTATAAAGATACCAGGCGTTTCCCCCTGGAAGCTCCCTCGTGC
GCTCTCCTGTTCCGACCCTGCCGCTTACCGGATACCTGTCCGCCTTTCTCCCTTCGGGAAGCGTGGCGCT
TTCTCATAGCTCACGCTGTAGGTATCTCAGTTCGGTGTAGGTCGTTCGCTCCAAGCTGGGCTGTGTGCAC
GAACCCCCCGTTCAGCCCGACCGCTGCGCCTTATCCGGTAACTATCGTCTTGAGTCCAACCCGGTAAGAC
ACGACTTATCGCCACTGGCAGCAGCCACTGGTAACAGGATTAGCAGAGCGAGGTATGTAGGCGGTGCTAC
AGAGTTCTTGAAGTGGTGGCCTAACTACGGCTACACTAGAAGAACAGTATTTGGTATCTGCGCTCTGCTG
AAGCCAGTTACCTTCGGAAAAAGAGTTGGTAGCTCTTGATCCGGCAAACAAACCACCGCTGGTAGCGGTG
GTTTTTTTGTTTGCAAGCAGCAGATTACGCGCAGAAAAAAAGGATCTCAAGAAGATCCTTTGATCTTTTC
TACGGGGTCTGACGCTCAGTGGAACGAAAACTCACGTTAAGGGATTTTGGTCATGAGATTATCAAAAAGG
ATCTTCACCTAGATCCTTTTAAATTAAAAATGAAGTTTTAAATCAATCTAAAGTATATATGAGTAAACTT
GGTCTGACAGTTACCAATGCTTAATCAGTGAGGCACCTATCTCAGCGATCTGTCTATTTCGTTCATCCAT
AGTTGCCTGACTCCCCGTCGTGTAGATAACTACGATACGGGAGGGCTTACCATCTGGCCCCAGTGCTGCA
ATGATACCGCGAGACCCACGCTCACCGGCTCCAGATTTATCAGCAATAAACCAGCCAGCCGGAAGGGCCG
AGCGCAGAAGTGGTCCTGCAACTTTATCCGCCTCCATCCAGTCTATTAATTGTTGCCGGGAAGCTAGAGT
AAGTAGTTCGCCAGTTAATAGTTTGCGCAACGTTGTTGCCATTGCTACAGGCATCGTGGTGTCACGCTCG
TCGTTTGGTATGGCTTCATTCAGCTCCGGTTCCCAACGATCAAGGCGAGTTACATGATCCCCCATGTTGT
GCAAAAAAGCGGTTAGCTCCTTCGGTCCTCCGATCGTTGTCAGAAGTAAGTTGGCCGCAGTGTTATCACT
CATGGTTATGGCAGCACTGCATAATTCTCTTACTGTCATGCCATCCGTAAGATGCTTTTCTGTGACTGGT
GAGTACTCAACCAAGTCATTCTGAGAATAGTGTATGCGGCGACCGAGTTGCTCTTGCCCGGCGTCAATAC
GGGATAATACCGCGCCACATAGCAGAACTTTAAAAGTGCTCATCATTGGAAAACGTTCTTCGGGGCGAAA
ACTCTCAAGGATCTTACCGCTGTTGAGATCCAGTTCGATGTAACCCACTCGTGCACCCAACTGATCTTCA
GCATCTTTTACTTTCACCAGCGTTTCTGGGTGAGCAAAAACAGGAAGGCAAAATGCCGCAAAAAAGGGAA
TAAGGGCGACACGGAAATGTTGAATACTCATACTCTTCCTTTTTCAATATTATTGAAGCATTTATCAGGG
TTATTGTCTCATGAGCGGATACATATTTGAATGTATTTAGAAAAATAAACAAATAGGGGTTCCGCGCACA
TTTCCCCGAAAAGTGCCACCTAAATTGTAAGCGTTAATATTTTGTTAAAATTCGCGTTAAATTTTTGTTA
AATCAGCTCATTTTTTAACCAATAGGCCGAAATCGGCAAAATCCCTTATAAATCAAAAGAATAGACCGAG
ATAGGGT
[37 nt withheld, positions 3368-3404]
AAAGAACGTGGACTCCAACGTCAAAGG
[49 nt withheld, positions 3432-3480]
T
[91 nt withheld, positions 3482-3572]
G
[124 nt withheld, positions 3574-3697]
CCCATTCGCCATTCAGGCTGCGCAACTGTTGGGAAGGGCGATCGGTGCGGGCCTCTTCGCTATTACGCCA
GTCGACCGCCAATTCAATATGGCGTATATGGACTCATGCCAATTCAATATGGTGGATCTGGACCTGTGCC
AATTCAATATGGCGTATATGGACTCGTGCCAATTCAATATGGTGGATCTGGACCCCAGCCAATTCAATAT
GGCGGACTTGGCACCATGCCAATTCAATATGGCGGACCTGGCACTGTGCCAACTGGGGAGGGGTCTACTT
GGCACGGTGCCAAGTTTGAGGAGGGGTCTTGGCCCTGTGCCAAGTCCGCCATATTGAATTGGCATGGTGC
CAATAATGGCGGCCATATTGGCTATATGCCAGGATCAATATATAGGCAATATCCAATATGGCCCTATGCC
AATATGGCTATTGGCCAGGTTCAATACTATGTATTGGCCCTATGCCATATAGTATTCCATATATGGGTTT
TCCTATTGACGTAGATAGCCCCTCCCAATGGGCGGTCCCATATACCATATATGGGGCTTCCTAATACCGC
CCATAGCCACTCCCCCATTGACGTCAATGGTCTCTATATATGGTCTTTCCTATTGACGTCATATGGGCGG
TCCTATTGACGTATATGGCGCCTCCCCCATTGACGTCAATTACGGTAAATGGCCCGCCTGGCTCAATGCC
CATTGACGTCAATAGGACCACCCACCATTGACGTCAATGGGATGGCTCATTGCCCATTCATATCCGTTCT
CACGCCCCCTATTGACGTCAATGACGGTAAATGGCCCACTTGGCAGTACATCAATATCTATTAATAGTAA
CTTGGCAAGTACATTACTATTGGAAGTACGCCAGGGTACATTGGCAGTACTCCCATTGACGTCAATGGCG
GTAAATGGCCCGCGATGGCTGCCAAGTACATCCCCATTGACGTCAATGGGGAGGGGCAATGACGCAAATG
GGCGTTCCATTGACGTAAATGGGCGGTAGGCGTGCCTAATGGGAGGTCTATATAAGCAATGCTCGTTTAG
GGAAC
